>Addgene plasmid #105956 | HS-DN-Ect2 | depositor full sequence | sequence record 200657 | HS-DN-Ect2 sequence 9400 bps
CCACCTAAATTGTAAGCGTTAATATTTTGTTAAAATTCGCGTTAAATTTTTGTTAAATCAGCTCATTTTT
TAACCAATAGGCCGAAATCGGCAAAATCCCTTATAAATCAAAAGAATAGACCGAGATAGGGT
[37 nt withheld, positions 133-169]
AAAGAACGTGGACTCCAACGTCAAAGG
[49 nt withheld, positions 197-245]
T
[91 nt withheld, positions 247-337]
G
[124 nt withheld, positions 339-462]
CCCATTCGCCATTCAGGCTGCGCAACTGTTGGGAAGGGCGATCGGTGCGGGCCTCTTCGCTATTACGCCA
GCTGGCGAAAGGGGGATGTGCTGCAAGGCGATTAAGTTGGGTAACGCCAGGGTTTTCCCAGTCACGACGT
TGTAAAACGACGGCCAGTGAGCGCGCGTAATACGACTCACTATAGGGCGAATTGGGTACAGGTCATTGCA
CAACACCAGAAATGCCCTCTGATCTGCAAAAGACGTGAATATCTGTTCAGACACCCATATCCACTCTGTT
CCACACAGGTCAGAGGTTTGTCCAGGAGTTCTTGACAGAGGTGTAAAAAGTACTCAAAAATTTTACTCAA
GTGAAAGTACAAGTACTTAGGGAAAATTTTACTCAATTAAAAGTAAAAGTATCTGGCTAGAATCTTACTT
GAGTAAAAGTAAAAAAGTACTCCATTAAAATTGTACTTGAGTATTAAGGAAGTAAAAGTAAAAGCAAGAA
AGAAAACTAGAGATTCTTGTTTAAGCTTTTAATCTCAAAAAACATTAAATGAAATGCATACAAGGTTTTA
TCCTGCTTTAGAACTGTTTGTATTTAATTATCAAACTATAAGACAGACAATCTAATGCCAGTACACGCTA
CTCAAAGTTGTAAAACCTCAGATTTAACTTCAGTAGAAGCTGATTCTCAAAATTGTTAGTGTCAAGCCTA
GCTCTTTTGGGGCTGAAAAGCAATCCTGCAGTGCTGAAAAGCCTCTCACAGGCAGCCGATGCGGGAAGAG
GTGTATTAGTCTTGATAGAGAGGCTGCAAATAGCAGGAAACGTGAGCAGAGACTCCCTGGTGTCTGAAAC
ACAGGCCAGATGGGCCGATATCAACTTTGTATAGAAAAGTTGCTTCAGGGGTGTCGCTTGGTTATTTCCA
AAAATCAAATTAATTTTATTAAACTATTAGAACGAGCATGTTTTGTCTATATGCTACAGAAGATAAAAAA
TAATAGGAGTTAACAGTTATAAAACAACACACTTTGTTTCTATTGATTGTTGACCACACTGGGGTCTCAT
TAAGTTAGATTAAAGACACACTAACTGGGTCAAAAGCAGCAGATTGATTTCATAGCACCAGGGTAAACTT
TCTAACACTTTTACGGCAATCATATACATTAAAATTAAATACAGACCACGACTGAACAAGGAGGATGATC
TCCAATATTAAACAAAGAGACTTGTGCCTATTTCTCTGAGGGTAAACATGACCTCTCAAGTTAGCAAGTT
GGTTTTAACACTACAAAAATAGTTAAGACTGCAATCCCAGAATAAAGTATTGGTTTTAACCAATCAATAT
AGTACAGTAAACATCCATTTGTTTTGTTGAAACGTTAAACAAATCTGACCAAAGCTATTAGCTTATATAA
AACAGGTTTGCCTTCTATGTAGCTGAAAACACCACAGGCCCGATTTTGCTACTGTGTAAAACATTTCAGC
AAGATTTTTTTATTGCATTTTTTTTTACTGAATCGTTCAAACATTTTATCATTTTAGTTTGTTCATTCAT
TGCAACTGGAAAAACAACACATCACACAACCGCACATATTTCAGCAATAAGTACAATAAAACACTCAAAT
AAAAAAAACATTTTAAATCTCTTTGTATTTTTGACCGCTGTTTCGCGTAATTTCACGGTAAAACTCTGGA
AATCTCCACTACATTCCTCTCAGCGGCTCCTCTCAATGACAGCTGAAGAAGTGACGCGGCTGCCTGCTGT
GTTTTGATTGGTCGAATTCACTGGAGGCTTCCAGAACAGTGTAGAGTCTGAACGGGTGCGCGCTCTGCTG
TATTTAAAGGGCGAAAGAGAGACCGCAGAGAAACTCAACCGAAGAGAAGCGACTTGACAAAGAAGAAAAG
AGCAGCCTGACAGGACTTTTTCCCCGACGAGGTGTTTATTCGCTCTATTTAAGAATCTACTGTAAGGTAA
GTCTCAATATATTGTACTCTATTGGCTAATCAGAATTATATAGAGATTATATGTACTTAATGTCAAAAAA
TCAACTTTGTATATGTAATCTTTTTACATGTGGACTGCCTATGTTCATCTTATTTTAGGTCTACTAGAAA
ATTATATTTCCCGTTTTCACAATAAGGATTTTTAAAAAAAGCAATGAACAGACGGGCATTTACTTTATGT
TGCTGACATTATTTTATATGAGCATAATAACCATAAATACTAGCAAATGTCCTAAATGAATTTGTGTTAA
TGTTGTCTACAAAAGAAAATTAGCGTTTTACTTGTACAACTAATAATAACTTGGTTATTAAGAGAATTTC
ACTTGTTGACTAGAAAAATCCTTTCATAATGAAACAATTGCACCATAAATTGTATAAATATAAAATTAAT
TCTAATTGTTTTTTTTTCCTGCCAAGTTTGTACAAAAAAGCAGGCTGGATGGTGAGCAAGGGCGAGGAGC
TGTTCACCGGGGTGGTGCCCATCCTGGTCGAGCTGGACGGCGACGTAAACGGCCACAAGTTCAGCGTGTC
CGGCGAGGGCGAGGGCGATGCCACCTACGGCAAGCTGACCCTGAAGTTCATCTGCACCACCGGCAAGCTG
CCCGTGCCCTGGCCCACCCTCGTGACCACCCTGACCTACGGCGTGCAGTGCTTCAGCCGCTACCCCGACC
ACATGAAGCAGCACGACTTCTTCAAGTCCGCCATGCCCGAAGGCTACGTCCAGGAGCGCACCATCTTCTT
CAAGGACGACGGCAACTACAAGACCCGCGCCGAGGTGAAGTTCGAGGGCGACACCCTGGTGAACCGCATC
GAGCTGAAGGGCATCGACTTCAAGGAGGACGGCAACATCCTGGGGCACAAGCTGGAGTACAACTACAACA
GCCACAACGTCTATATCATGGCCGACAAGCAGAAGAACGGCATCAAGGTGAACTTCAAGATCCGCCACAA
CATCGAGGACGGCAGCGTGCAGCTCGCCGACCACTACCAGCAGAACACCCCCATCGGCGACGGCCCCGTG
CTGCTGCCCGACAACCACTACCTGAGCACCCAGTCCGCCCTGAGCAAAGACCCCAACGAGAAGCGCGATC
ACATGGTCCTGCTGGAGTTCGTGACCGCCGCCGGGATCACTCTCGGCATGGACGAGCTGTACAAGTCCGG
ACTCAGATCCATGGCTGAAAATAGTGTATTAACATCCACTACTGGGAGGACTAGCTTGGCAGACTCTTCC
ATTTTTGATTCTAAAGTTACTGAGATTTCCAAGGAAAACTTACTTATTGGATCTACTTCATATGTAGAAG
AGATGCCTCAGATTGAAACAAGAGTGATATTGGTTCAAGAAGCTGGAAAACAAGAAGAACTTATAAAAGC
CTTAAAGGACATTAAAGTGGGCTTTGTAAAGATGGAGTCAGTGGAAGAATTTGAAGGTTTGGATTCTCCG
GAATTTGAAAATGTATTTGTAGTCACGGACTTTCAGGATTCTGTCTTTAATGACCTCTACAAGGCTGATT
GTAGAGTTATTGGACCACCAGTTGTATTAAATTGTTCACAAAAAGGAGAGCCTTTGCCATTTTCATGTCG
CCCGTTGTATTGTACAAGTATGATGAATCTAGTACTATGCTTTACTGGATTTAGGAAAAAAGAAGAACTA
GTCAGGTTGGTGACATTGGTCCATCACATGGGTGGAGTTATTCGAAAAGACTTTAATTCAAAAGTTACAC
ATTTGGTGGCAAATTGTACACAAGGAGAAAAATTCAGGGTTGCTGTGAGTCTAGGTACTCCAATTATGAA
GCCAGAATGGATTTATAAAGCTTGGGAAAGGCGGAATGAACAGGATTTCTATGCAGCAGTTGATGACTTT
AGAAATGAATTTAAAGTTCCTCCATTTCAAGATTGTATTTTAAGTTTCCTGGGATTTTCAGATGAAGAGA
AAACCAATATGGAAGAAATGACTGAAATGCAAGGAGGTAAATATTTACCGCTTGGAGATGAAAGATGCAC
TCACCTTGTAGTTGAAGAGAATATAGTAAAAGATCTTCCCTTTGAACCTTCAAAGAAACTTTATGTTGTC
AAGCAAGAGTGGTTCTGGGGAAGCATTCAAATGGATGCCCGAGCTGGAGAAACTATGTATTTATATGAAA
AGGCAAATACTCCTGAGCTCAAGAAATCATAGGACCCAGCTTTCTTGTACAAAGTTGATGTAGATCCAGA
CATGATAAGATACATTGATGAGTTTGGACAAACCACAACTAGAATGCAGTGAAAAAAATGCTTTATTTGT
GAAATTTGTGATGCTATTGCTTTATTTGTAACCATTATAAGCTGCAATAAACAAGTTAACAACAACAATT
GCATTCATTTTATGTTTCAGGTTCAGGGGGAGGTGTGGGAGGTTTTTTAATTCGCGGCCGCGGCGCCAAT
GCATTGGGCCCTCGAGCATATGAGATCTGTCCCGATCTTTCTCTTCTGTGCTGTCAATTTAGAGTAGTTT
TTGAGGTAATTTGGGTGCATTCTCTGTAAAAACAACAAATAAATATTTATATTGTATGCAATAAATGTAA
CAATTACACATACACTCTCTGATTACAGCATTAAAGGGTTAGTTCACCCAAAAATGAAAAGATGTCATTA
ATGACTCACCCTCATGTCGTTCCAAGCCCGTAACACCTCCGTTCATCTTCGGAACACAGTTTAAGATATT
TTAGATTTAGTCCGAGAGCTTTCTGTCCCTCCACTGAAAATGTATGTACGGTATACTGTCCATGTCCAGA
AAGGTAATAAAAACATCAAAGTAGTCCATGTGACATCAGTGGGTTAGGTAGAATTATTTGAAGCATCGAA
AATACATTTTGGTCCAAAAATAACAAAACCTACGACTTTATTCAGCATTGTAGCGTCACTGCGAAGTCGT
GAACGCGGATTGACAACAGACCCGGAAGAGAATACAATGCCGAATAAAGTCGTAGGTTTTGTTATTTTTG
GACCAAAATGTATTCGATGCTTCAAAAAATTCTAACTAACCCACTGATGTCACATGGACTACTTTGATGT
TTTTATTACCTTTCTGGACATGGACAGTATACCGTACATACATTCTCAATGGAGGCACAGAAAGCTCTCG
GACTAAATCTAAAATATCTTAAACTGTGTTCTGAAGATGAACGGAGGTCTTACGGGCTTGGAACGACATG
AGGGCGAGTCATTAATGACATTATTTTCATTTTTGGGTGAACTAACCCTTTAATAAAACTGACATTTGCA
GCCAATTGCACACTTTATAATGTTAAATACTTGTTGATTTTAGAAATACAGTAGCATTTAGTGACAATCA
AACATTAATTTTATTTCTGATTATATTGACAAAAACACAGGACTGTAAGGCTGACATGACAGGGTGAATT
GATTTCATTACATTAGTTTTGATGGTAACACTTTTACAATAAGGTTCGTTAGTTAACTACATTAGTTAAC
ATGAACTAATAATGAACTGCACGTATACATGTTAATTTCAACATTTACTAATACTTTATATCTTGTTAAC
ATTAGTTAATGCACTGTGAACTAACATGAACAAACAATGAACATCTGTATTTCTATTAACTAACGTTAAC
AAAGATTAACAGATACAGTAACAAATGTATTGCTCATGGTTATTTAATGTTAGTTAATACATGAACTAAT
CAACCTCATTGTAAAGTGTTACCGTTTTGACAATACAACATGTTTGGAAAAAAATTTCTCGCTTGGTTTT
CTTGTGTTTTGCATGAATTCAAACACAATGAGAGCACGGAATGATAATGATTATTCAAAGCTGCAATAGG
CGCCAAATTTCCCGTGGACCTAACGTTACCAATTACAAATGCATTTTAGCATTTTATTACGTGAGCCTTA
TATTGTCAATCGCATGCATTAGTGAAAATAGGCCTACTACACATATAAAAGGCGCGCCATCAACGTCAAA
ACATGCACACCCAAAAAAAAAAAAAAAAAAAAAAAAAAAAACTATCAGTAAAACAAAATACTTAATGTAC
TTACCTCAATATGCTTCCTTAGGTTTGATGGCGAACTTTTGAAGGCCGATATTTCTTTATTAAGCGGGAG
ACAGAGGACACATTTCATCTTGAATGAATCTTTATTTACACCACTTAAAGAAAAGAATTCGCGAAGATAC
GGCCACGGGTGCTCTTGATCCTGTGGCTGATTTTGGACTGTGCTGCTCGCAGCTGCTGATGAATCACATA
CTTCCTCCATTTTCTTCCACTGATTGACTGTTATAATTTCCCTAATTTCCAGGTCAAGGTGCTGTGCATT
GTGGTAATAGATGTGACATGACGTCACTTCCAAAGGACCAATGAACATGTCTGACCAATTTCATATAATG
TGAAAACGATTTTCATAGGCAGAATAAATAACATTTAAATTAAACTGGGCATCAGCGCAATTCAATTGGT
TTGGTAATAGCAAGGGAAAATAGAATGAAGTGATCTCCAAAAAATAAGTACTTTTTGACTGTAAATAAAA
TTGTAAGGAGTAAAAAGTACTTTTTTTTCTAAAAAAATGTAATTAAGTAAAAGTAAAAGTATTGATTTTT
AATTGTACTCAAGTAAAGTAAAAATCCCCAAAAATAATACTTAAGTACAGTAATCAAGTAAAATTACTCA
AGTACTTTACACCTCTGGTTCTTGACCCCCTACCTTCAGCAAGCCCAGCAGATCCACTAGTTCTAGAGCG
GCCGCCACCGCGGTGGAGCTCCAGCTTTTGTTCCCTTTAGTGAGGGTTAATTGCGCGCTTGGCGTAATCA
TGGTCATAGCTGTTTCCTGTGTGAAATTGTTATCCGCTCACAATTCCACACAACATACGAGCCGGAAGCA
TAAAGTGTAAAGCCTGGGGTGCCTAATGAGTGAGCTAACTCACATTAATTGCGTTGCGCTCACTGCCCGC
TTTCCAGTCGGGAAACCTGTCGTGCCAGCTGCATTAATGAATCGGCCAACGCGCGGGGAGAGGCGGTTTG
CGTATTGGGCGCTCTTCCGCTTCCTCGCTCACTGACTCGCTGCGCTCGGTCGTTCGGCTGCGGCGAGCGG
TATCAGCTCACTCAAAGGCGGTAATACGGTTATCCACAGAATCAGGGGATAACGCAGGAAAGAACATGTG
AGCAAAAGGCCAGCAAAAGGCCAGGAACCGTAAAAAGGCCGCGTTGCTGGCGTTTTTCCATAGGCTCCGC
CCCCCTGACGAGCATCACAAAAATCGACGCTCAAGTCAGAGGTGGCGAAACCCGACAGGACTATAAAGAT
ACCAGGCGTTTCCCCCTGGAAGCTCCCTCGTGCGCTCTCCTGTTCCGACCCTGCCGCTTACCGGATACCT
GTCCGCCTTTCTCCCTTCGGGAAGCGTGGCGCTTTCTCATAGCTCACGCTGTAGGTATCTCAGTTCGGTG
TAGGTCGTTCGCTCCAAGCTGGGCTGTGTGCACGAACCCCCCGTTCAGCCCGACCGCTGCGCCTTATCCG
GTAACTATCGTCTTGAGTCCAACCCGGTAAGACACGACTTATCGCCACTGGCAGCAGCCACTGGTAACAG
GATTAGCAGAGCGAGGTATGTAGGCGGTGCTACAGAGTTCTTGAAGTGGTGGCCTAACTACGGCTACACT
AGAAGGACAGTATTTGGTATCTGCGCTCTGCTGAAGCCAGTTACCTTCGGAAAAAGAGTTGGTAGCTCTT
GATCCGGCAAACAAACCACCGCTGGTAGCGGTGGTTTTTTTGTTTGCAAGCAGCAGATTACGCGCAGAAA
AAAAGGATCTCAAGAAGATCCTTTGATCTTTTCTACGGGGTCTGACGCTCAGTGGAACGAAAACTCACGT
TAAGGGATTTTGGTCATGAGATTATCAAAAAGGATCTTCACCTAGATCCTTTTAAATTAAAAATGAAGTT
TTAAATCAATCTAAAGTATATATGAGTAAACTTGGTCTGACAGTTACCAATGCTTAATCAGTGAGGCACC
TATCTCAGCGATCTGTCTATTTCGTTCATCCATAGTTGCCTGACTCCCCGTCGTGTAGATAACTACGATA
CGGGAGGGCTTACCATCTGGCCCCAGTGCTGCAATGATACCGCGAGACCCACGCTCACCGGCTCCAGATT
TATCAGCAATAAACCAGCCAGCCGGAAGGGCCGAGCGCAGAAGTGGTCCTGCAACTTTATCCGCCTCCAT
CCAGTCTATTAATTGTTGCCGGGAAGCTAGAGTAAGTAGTTCGCCAGTTAATAGTTTGCGCAACGTTGTT
GCCATTGCTACAGGCATCGTGGTGTCACGCTCGTCGTTTGGTATGGCTTCATTCAGCTCCGGTTCCCAAC
GATCAAGGCGAGTTACATGATCCCCCATGTTGTGCAAAAAAGCGGTTAGCTCCTTCGGTCCTCCGATCGT
TGTCAGAAGTAAGTTGGCCGCAGTGTTATCACTCATGGTTATGGCAGCACTGCATAATTCTCTTACTGTC
ATGCCATCCGTAAGATGCTTTTCTGTGACTGGTGAGTACTCAACCAAGTCATTCTGAGAATAGTGTATGC
GGCGACCGAGTTGCTCTTGCCCGGCGTCAATACGGGATAATACCGCGCCACATAGCAGAACTTTAAAAGT
GCTCATCATTGGAAAACGTTCTTCGGGGCGAAAACTCTCAAGGATCTTACCGCTGTTGAGATCCAGTTCG
ATGTAACCCACTCGTGCACCCAACTGATCTTCAGCATCTTTTACTTTCACCAGCGTTTCTGGGTGAGCAA
AAACAGGAAGGCAAAATGCCGCAAAAAAGGGAATAAGGGCGACACGGAAATGTTGAATACTCATACTCTT
CCTTTTTCAATATTATTGAAGCATTTATCAGGGTTATTGTCTCATGAGCGGATACATATTTGAATGTATT
TAGAAAAATAAACAAATAGGGGTTCCGCGCACATTTCCCCGAAAAGTG
Features (pLannotate 1.2.2; 18 found; start..end, strand, type, name):
     34..462     -  rep_origin     f1 ori (sequence partly withheld): f1 bacteriophage origin of replication; arrow indicates direction of (+) strand synthesis
    467..622     -  CDS            lacZα (fragment): LacZα fragment of β-galactosidase; lacZ fragment
    630..648     +  promoter       T7 promoter: promoter for bacteriophage T7 RNA polymerase
   1324..1344    +  protein_bind   attB4: mutant version of attB; core recombination site for the Gateway® BP reaction BP Clonase™
   2865..2885    +  protein_bind   attB1: mutant version of attB; core recombination site for the Gateway® BP reaction BP Clonase™
   2891..3607    +  CDS            EGFP: EGFP is a basic (constitutively fluorescent) green fluorescent protein published in 1996, derived from Aequorea victoria. It is reported to be a rapidly-maturing weak dimer with moderate acid sensitivity.
   3623..4621    +  CDS            ECT2 (fragment): ECT2_HUMAN - Experimental evidence at protein level: Swiss-Prot protein existence level 1. Guanine nucleotide exchange factor (GEF) that catalyzes the exchange of GDP for GTP. Promotes guanine nucleotide exchange on the Rho family members of small GTPases, like RHOA, RHOC, RAC1 and CDC42. Required for signal transduction pathways involved in the regulation of cytokinesis. Component of the centralspindlin complex that serves as a microtubule-dependent and Rho-mediated signaling required for the myosin contractile ring formation during the cell cycle cytokinesis. Regulates the translocation of R
   4626..4647    -  protein_bind   attB2 (fragment): mutant version of attB; recombination site for the Gateway® BP reaction BP Clonase™
   4655..4789    -  polyA_signal   SV40 poly(A) signal: SV40 polyadenylation signal
   7163..7203    -  misc_feature   MCS (fragment): pBluescript multiple cloning site
   7216..7234    -  promoter       T3 promoter: promoter for bacteriophage T3 RNA polymerase
   7279..7295    -  protein_bind   lac operator: The lac repressor binds to the lac operator to inhibit transcription in E. coli. This inhibition can be relieved by adding lactose or isopropyl-β-D-thiogalactopyranoside (IPTG). lac repressor encoded by lacI
   7303..7333    -  promoter       lac promoter: promoter for the E. coli lac operon
   7348..7369    -  protein_bind   CAP binding site: CAP binding activates transcription in the presence of cAMP. E. coli catabolite activator protein
   7382..7474    -  CDS            lacI (fragment): lac repressor; lacI; The lac repressor binds to the lac operator to inhibit transcription in E. coli. This inhibition can be relieved by adding lactose or isopropyl-β-D-thiogalactopyranoside (IPTG).
   7657..8245    -  rep_origin     ori: high-copy-number ColE1/pMB1/pBR322/pUC origin of replication
   8416..9276    -  CDS            AmpR: β-lactamase; bla; confers resistance to ampicillin, carbenicillin, and related antibiotics
   9277..9381    -  promoter       AmpR promoter: bla
