>Addgene plasmid #105956 | HS-DN-Ect2 | addgene full sequence | sequence record 203755 | Addgene NGS Result
CCACCTAAATTGTAAGCGTTAATATTTTGTTAAAATTCGCGTTAAATTTTTGTTAAATCAGCTCATTTTT
TAACCAATAGGCCGAAATCGGCAAAATCCCTTATAAATCAAAAGAATAGACCGAGATAGGGT
[37 nt withheld, positions 133-169]
AAAGAACGTGGACTCCAACGTCAAAGG
[49 nt withheld, positions 197-245]
T
[91 nt withheld, positions 247-337]
G
[124 nt withheld, positions 339-462]
CCCATTCGCCATTCAGGCTGCGCAACTGTTGGGAAGGGCGATCGGTGCGGGCCTCTTCGCTATTACGCCA
GCTGGCGAAAGGGGGATGTGCTGCAAGGCGATTAAGTTGGGTAACGCCAGGGTTTTCCCAGTCACGACGT
TGTAAAACGACGGCCAGTGAGCGCGCGTAATACGACTCACTATAGGGCGAATTGGGTACAGGTCATTGCA
CAACACCAGAAATGCCCTCTGATCTGCAAAAGACGTGAATATCTGTTCAGACACCCATATCCACTCTGTT
CCACACAGGTCAGAGGTTTGTCCAGGAGTTCTTGACAGAGGTGTAAAAAGTACTCAAAAATTTTACTCAA
GTGAAAGTACAAGTACTTAGGGAAAATTTTACTCAATTAAAAGTAAAAGTATCTGGCTAGAATCTTACTT
GAGTAAAAGTAAAAAAGTACTCCATTAAAATTGTACTTGAGTATTAAGGAAGTAAAAGTAAAAGCAAGAA
AGAAAACTAGAGATTCTTGTTTAAGCTTTTAATCTCAAAAAACATTAAATGAAATGCATACAAGGTTTTA
TCCTGCTTTAGAACTGTTTGTATTTAATTATCAAACTATAAGACAGACAATCTAATGCCAGTACACGCTA
CTCAAAGTTGTAAAACCTCAGATTTAACTTCAGTAGAAGCTGATTCTCAAAATTGTTAGTGTCAAGCCTA
GCTCTTTTGGGGCTGAAAAGCAATCCTGCAGTGCTGAAAAGCCTCTCACAGGCAGCCGATGCGGGAAGAG
GTGTATTAGTCTTGATAGAGAGGCTGCAAATAGCAGGAAACGTGAGCAGAGACTCCCTGGTGTCTGAAAC
ACAGGCCAGATGGGCCGATATCAACTTTGTATAGAAAAGTTGCTTCAGGGGTGTCGCTTGGTTATTTCCA
AAAATCAAATTAATTTTATTAAACTATTAGAACGAGCATGTTTTGTCTATATGCTACAGAAGATAAAAAA
TAATAGGAGTTAACAGTTATAAAACAACACACTTTGTTTCTATTGATTGTTGACCACACTGGGGTCTCAT
TAAGTTAGATTAAAGACACACTAACTGGGTCAAAAGCAGCAGATTGATTTCATAGCACCAGGGTAAACTT
TCTAACACTTTTACGGCAATCATATACATTAAAATTAAATACAGACCACGACTGAACAAGGAGGATGATC
TCCAATATTAAACAAAGAGACTTGTGCCTATTTCTCTGAGGGTAAACATGACCTCTCAAGTTAGCAAGTT
GGTTTTAACACTACAAAAATAGTTAAGACTGCAATCCCAGAATAAAGTATTGGTTTTAACCAATCAATAT
AGTACAGTAAACATCCATTTGTTTTGTTGAAACGTTAAACAAATCTGACCAAAGCTATTAGCTTATATAA
AACAGGTTTGCCTTCTATGTAGCTGAAAACACCACAGGCCCGATTTTGCTACTGTGTAAAACATTTCAGC
AAGATTTTTTTATTGCATTTTTTTTTACTGAATCGTTCAAACATTTTATCATTTTAGTTTGTTCATTCAT
TGCAACTGGAAAAACAACACATCACACAACCGCACATATTTCAGCAATAAGTACAATAAAACACTCAAAT
AAAAAAAACATTTTAAATCTCTTTGTATTTTTGACCGCTGTTTCGCGTAATTTCACGGTAAAACTCTGGA
AATCTCCACTACATTCCTCTCAGCGGCTCCTCTCAATGACAGCTGAAGAAGTGACGCGGCTGCCTGCTGT
GTTTTGATTGGTCGAATTCACTGGAGGCTTCCAGAACAGTGTAGAGTCTGAACGGGTGCGCGCTCTGCTG
TATTTAAAGGGCGAAAGAGAGACCGCAGAGAAACTCAACCGAAGAGAAGCGACTTGACAAAGAAGAAAAG
AGCAGCCTGACAGGACTTTTTCCCCGACGAGGTGTTTATTCGCTCTATTTAAGAATCTACTGTAAGGTAA
GTCTCAATATATTGTACTCTATTGGCTAATCAGAATTATATAGAGATTATATGTACTTAATGTCAAAAAA
TCAACTTTGTATATGTAATCTTTTTACATGTGGACTGCCTATGTTCATCTTATTTTAGGTCTACTAGAAA
ATTATATTTCCCGTTTTCACAATAAGGATTTTTAAAAAAAGCAATGAACAGACGGGCATTTACTTTATGT
TGCTGACATTATTTTATATGAGCATAATAACCATAAATACTAGCAAATGTCCTAAATGAATTTGTGTTAA
TGTTGTCTACAAAAGAAAATTAGCGTTTTACTTGTACAACTAATAATAACTTGGTTATTAAGAGAATTTC
ACTTGTTGACTAGAAAAATCCTTTCATAATGAAACAATTGCACCATAAATTGTATAAATATAAAATTAAT
TCTAATTGTTTTTTTTTCCTGCCAAGTTTGTACAAAAAAGCAGGCTGGATGGTGAGCAAGGGCGAGGAGC
TGTTCACCGGGGTGGTGCCCATCCTGGTCGAGCTGGACGGCGACGTAAACGGCCACAAGTTCAGCGTGTC
CGGCGAGGGCGAGGGCGATGCCACCTACGGCAAGCTGACCCTGAAGTTCATCTGCACCACCGGCAAGCTG
CCCGTGCCCTGGCCCACCCTCGTGACCACCCTGACCTACGGCGTGCAGTGCTTCAGCCGCTACCCCGACC
ACATGAAGCAGCACGACTTCTTCAAGTCCGCCATGCCCGAAGGCTACGTCCAGGAGCGCACCATCTTCTT
CAAGGACGACGGCAACTACAAGACCCGCGCCGAGGTGAAGTTCGAGGGCGACACCCTGGTGAACCGCATC
GAGCTGAAGGGCATCGACTTCAAGGAGGACGGCAACATCCTGGGGCACAAGCTGGAGTACAACTACAACA
GCCACAACGTCTATATCATGGCCGACAAGCAGAAGAACGGCATCAAGGTGAACTTCAAGATCCGCCACAA
CATCGAGGACGGCAGCGTGCAGCTCGCCGACCACTACCAGCAGAACACCCCCATCGGCGACGGCCCCGTG
CTGCTGCCCGACAACCACTACCTGAGCACCCAGTCCGCCCTGAGCAAAGACCCCAACGAGAAGCGCGATC
ACATGGTCCTGCTGGAGTTCGTGACCGCCGCCGGGATCACTCTCGGCATGGACGAGCTGTACAAGTCCGG
ACTCAGATCCATGGCTGAAAATAGTGTATTAACATCCACTACTGGGAGGACTAGCTTGGCAGACTCTTCC
ATTTTTGATTCTAAAGTTACTGAGATTTCCAAGGAAAACTTACTTATTGGATCTACTTCATATGTAGAAG
AGATGCCTCAGATTGAAACAAGAGTGATATTGGTTCAAGAAGCTGGAAAACAAGAAGAACTTATAAAAGC
CTTAAAGGACATTAAAGTGGGCTTTGTAAAGATGGAGTCAGTGGAAGAATTTGAAGGTTTGGATTCTCCG
GAATTTGAAAATGTATTTGTAGTCACGGACTTTCAGGATTCTGTCTTTAATGACCTCTACAAGGCTGATT
GTAGAGTTATTGGACCACCAGTTGTATTAAATTGTTCACAAAAAGGAGAGCCTTTGCCATTTTCATGTCG
CCCGTTGTATTGTACAAGTATGATGAATCTAGTACTATGCTTTACTGGATTTAGGAAAAAAGAAGAACTA
GTCAGGTTGGTGACATTGGTCCATCACATGGGTGGAGTTATTCGAAAAGACTTTAATTCAAAAGTTACAC
ATTTGGTGGCAAATTGTACACAAGGAGAAAAATTCAGGGTTGCTGTGAGTCTAGGTACTCCAATTATGAA
GCCAGAATGGATTTATAAAGCTTGGGAAAGGCGGAATGAACAGGATTTCTATGCAGCAGTTGATGACTTT
AGAAATGAATTTAAAGTTCCTCCATTTCAAGATTGTATTTTAAGTTTCCTGGGATTTTCAGATGAAGAGA
AAACCAATATGGAAGAAATGACTGAAATGCAAGGAGGTAAATATTTACCGCTTGGAGATGAAAGATGCAC
TCACCTTGTAGTTGAAGAGAATATAGTAAAAGATCTTCCCTTTGAACCTTCAAAGAAACTTTATGTTGTC
AAGCAAGAGTGGTTCTGGGGAAGCATTCAAATGGATGCCCGAGCTGGAGAAACTATGTATTTATATGAAA
AGGCAAATACTCCTGAGCTCAAGAAATCATAGGACCCAGCTTTCTTGTACAAAGTTGATGTAGATCCAGA
CATGATAAGATACATTGATGAGTTTGGACAAACCACAACTAGAATGCAGTGAAAAAAATGCTTTATTTGT
GAAATTTGTGATGCTATTGCTTTATTTGTAACCATTATAAGCTGCAATAAACAAGTTAACAACAACAATT
GCATTCATTTTATGTTTCAGGTTCAGGGGGAGGTGTGGGAGGTTTTTTAATTCGCGGCCGCGGCGCCAAT
GCATTGGGCCCTCGAGCATATGAGATCTGTCCCGATCTTTCTCTTCTGTGCTGTCAATTTAGAGTAGTTT
TTGAGGTAATTTGGGTGCATTCTCTGTAAAAACAACAAATAAATATTTATATTGTATGCAATAAATGTAA
CAATTACACATACACTCTCTGATTACAGCATTAAAGGGTTAGTTCACCCAAAAATGAAAAGATGTCATTA
ATGACTCACCCTCATGTCGTTCCAAGCCCGTAACACCTCCGTTCATCTTCGGAACACAGTTTAAGATATT
TTAGATTTAGTCCGAGAGCTTTCTGTCCCTCCACTGAAAATGTATGTACGGTATACTGTCCATGTCCAGA
AAGGTAATAAAAACATCAAAGTAGTCCATGTGACATCAGTGGGTTAGGTAGAATTATTTGAAGCATCGAA
AATACATTTTGGTCCAAAAATAACAAAACCTACGACTTTATTCAGCATTGTAGCGTCACTGCGAAGTCGT
GAACGCGGATTGACAACAGACCCGGAAGAGAATACAATGCCGAATAAAGTCGTAGGTTTTGTTATTTTTG
GACCAAAATGTATTCGATGCTTCAAAAAATTCTAACTAACCCACTGATGTCACATGGACTACTTTGATGT
TTTTATTACCTTTCTGGACATGGACAGTATACCGTACATACATTCTCAATGGAGGCACAGAAAGCTCTCG
GACTAAATCTAAAATATCTTAAACTGTGTTCTGAAGATGAACGGAGGTCTTACGGGCTTGGAACGACATG
AGGGCGAGTCATTAATGACATTATTTTCATTTTTGGGTGAACTAACCCTTTAATAAAACTGACATTTGCA
GCCAATTGCACACTTTATAATGTTAAATACTTGTTGATTTTAGAAATACAGTAGCATTTAGTGACAATCA
AACATTAATTTTATTTCTGATTATATTGACAAAAACACAGGACTGTAAGGCTGACATGACAGGGTGAATT
GATTTCATTACATTAGTTTTGATGGTAACACTTTTACAATAAGGTTCGTTAGTTAACTACATTAGTTAAC
ATGAACTAATAATGAACTGCACGTATACATGTTAATTTCAACATTTACTAATACTTTATATCTTGTTAAC
ATTAGTTAATGCACTGTGAACTAACATGAACAAACAATGAACATCTGTATTTCTATTAACTAACGTTAAC
AAAGATTAACAGATACAGTAACAAATGTATTGCTCATGGTTATTTAATGTTAGTTAATACATGAACTAAT
CAACCTCATTGTAAAGTGTTACCGTTTTGACAATACAACATGTTTGGAAAAAAATTTCTCGCTTGGTTTT
CTTGTGTTTTGCATGAATTCAAACACAATGAGAGCACGGAATGATAATGATTATTCAAAGCTGCAATAGG
CGCCAAATTTCCCGTGGACCTAACGTTACCAATTACAAATGCATTTTAGCATTTTATTACGTGAGCCTTA
TATTGTCAATCGCATGCATTAGTGAAAATAGGCCTACTACACATATAAAAGGCGCGCCATCAACGTCAAA
ACATGCACACCCAAAAAAAAAAAAAAAAAAAAAAAAAAAAACTATCAGTAAAACAAAATACTTAATGTAC
TTACCTCAATATGCTTCCTTAGGTTTGATGGCGAACTTTTGAAGGCCGATATTTCTTTATTAAGCGGGAG
ACAGAGGACACATTTCATCTTGAATGAATCTTTATTTACACCACTTAAAGAAAAGAATTCGCGAAGATAC
GGCCACGGGTGCTCTTGATCCTGTGGCTGATTTTGGACTGTGCTGCTCGCAGCTGCTGATGAATCACATA
CTTCCTCCATTTTCTTCCACTGATTGACTGTTATAATTTCCCTAATTTCCAGGTCAAGGTGCTGTGCATT
GTGGTAATAGATGTGACATGACGTCACTTCCAAAGGACCAATGAACATGTCTGACCAATTTCATATAATG
TGAAAACGATTTTCATAGGCAGAATAAATAACATTTAAATTAAACTGGGCATCAGCGCAATTCAATTGGT
TTGGTAATAGCAAGGGAAAATAGAATGAAGTGATCTCCAAAAAATAAGTACTTTTTGACTGTAAATAAAA
TTGTAAGGAGTAAAAAGTACTTTTTTTTCTAAAAAAATGTAATTAAGTAAAAGTAAAAGTATTGATTTTT
AATTGTACTCAAGTAAAGTAAAAATCCCCAAAAATAATACTTAAGTACAGTAATCAAGTAAAATTACTCA
AGTACTTTACACCTCTGGTTCTTGACCCCCTACCTTCAGCAAGCCCAGCAGATCCACTAGTTCTAGAGCG
GCCGCCACCGCGGTGGAGCTCCAGCTTTTGTTCCCTTTAGTGAGGGTTAATTGCGCGCTTGGCGTAATCA
TGGTCATAGCTGTTTCCTGTGTGAAATTGTTATCCGCTCACAATTCCACACAACATACGAGCCGGAAGCA
TAAAGTGTAAAGCCTGGGGTGCCTAATGAGTGAGCTAACTCACATTAATTGCGTTGCGCTCACTGCCCGC
TTTCCAGTCGGGAAACCTGTCGTGCCAGCTGCATTAATGAATCGGCCAACGCGCGGGGAGAGGCGGTTTG
CGTATTGGGCGCTCTTCCGCTTCCTCGCTCACTGACTCGCTGCGCTCGGTCGTTCGGCTGCGGCGAGCGG
TATCAGCTCACTCAAAGGCGGTAATACGGTTATCCACAGAATCAGGGGATAACGCAGGAAAGAACATGTG
AGCAAAAGGCCAGCAAAAGGCCAGGAACCGTAAAAAGGCCGCGTTGCTGGCGTTTTTCCATAGGCTCCGC
CCCCCTGACGAGCATCACAAAAATCGACGCTCAAGTCAGAGGTGGCGAAACCCGACAGGACTATAAAGAT
ACCAGGCGTTTCCCCCTGGAAGCTCCCTCGTGCGCTCTCCTGTTCCGACCCTGCCGCTTACCGGATACCT
GTCCGCCTTTCTCCCTTCGGGAAGCGTGGCGCTTTCTCATAGCTCACGCTGTAGGTATCTCAGTTCGGTG
TAGGTCGTTCGCTCCAAGCTGGGCTGTGTGCACGAACCCCCCGTTCAGCCCGACCGCTGCGCCTTATCCG
GTAACTATCGTCTTGAGTCCAACCCGGTAAGACACGACTTATCGCCACTGGCAGCAGCCACTGGTAACAG
GATTAGCAGAGCGAGGTATGTAGGCGGTGCTACAGAGTTCTTGAAGTGGTGGCCTAACTACGGCTACACT
AGAAGAACAGTATTTGGTATCTGCGCTCTGCTGAAGCCAGTTACCTTCGGAAAAAGAGTTGGTAGCTCTT
GATCCGGCAAACAAACCACCGCTGGTAGCGGTGGTTTTTTTGTTTGCAAGCAGCAGATTACGCGCAGAAA
AAAAGGATCTCAAGAAGATCCTTTGATCTTTTCTACGGGGTCTGACGCTCAGTGGAACGAAAACTCACGT
TAAGGGATTTTGGTCATGAGATTATCAAAAAGGATCTTCACCTAGATCCTTTTAAATTAAAAATGAAGTT
TTAAATCAATCTAAAGTATATATGAGTAAACTTGGTCTGACAGTTACCAATGCTTAATCAGTGAGGCACC
TATCTCAGCGATCTGTCTATTTCGTTCATCCATAGTTGCCTGACTCCCCGTCGTGTAGATAACTACGATA
CGGGAGGGCTTACCATCTGGCCCCAGTGCTGCAATGATACCGCGAGACCCACGCTCACCGGCTCCAGATT
TATCAGCAATAAACCAGCCAGCCGGAAGGGCCGAGCGCAGAAGTGGTCCTGCAACTTTATCCGCCTCCAT
CCAGTCTATTAATTGTTGCCGGGAAGCTAGAGTAAGTAGTTCGCCAGTTAATAGTTTGCGCAACGTTGTT
GCCATTGCTACAGGCATCGTGGTGTCACGCTCGTCGTTTGGTATGGCTTCATTCAGCTCCGGTTCCCAAC
GATCAAGGCGAGTTACATGATCCCCCATGTTGTGCAAAAAAGCGGTTAGCTCCTTCGGTCCTCCGATCGT
TGTCAGAAGTAAGTTGGCCGCAGTGTTATCACTCATGGTTATGGCAGCACTGCATAATTCTCTTACTGTC
ATGCCATCCGTAAGATGCTTTTCTGTGACTGGTGAGTACTCAACCAAGTCATTCTGAGAATAGTGTATGC
GGCGACCGAGTTGCTCTTGCCCGGCGTCAATACGGGATAATACCGCGCCACATAGCAGAACTTTAAAAGT
GCTCATCATTGGAAAACGTTCTTCGGGGCGAAAACTCTCAAGGATCTTACCGCTGTTGAGATCCAGTTCG
ATGTAACCCACTCGTGCACCCAACTGATCTTCAGCATCTTTTACTTTCACCAGCGTTTCTGGGTGAGCAA
AAACAGGAAGGCAAAATGCCGCAAAAAAGGGAATAAGGGCGACACGGAAATGTTGAATACTCATACTCTT
CCTTTTTCAATATTATTGAAGCATTTATCAGGGTTATTGTCTCATGAGCGGATACATATTTGAATGTATT
TAGAAAAATAAACAAATAGGGGTTCCGCGCACATTTCCCCGAAAAGTG
Features (pLannotate 1.2.2; 18 found; start..end, strand, type, name):
     34..462     -  rep_origin     f1 ori (sequence partly withheld): f1 bacteriophage origin of replication; arrow indicates direction of (+) strand synthesis
    467..622     -  CDS            lacZα (fragment): LacZα fragment of β-galactosidase; lacZ fragment
    630..648     +  promoter       T7 promoter: promoter for bacteriophage T7 RNA polymerase
   1324..1344    +  protein_bind   attB4: mutant version of attB; core recombination site for the Gateway® BP reaction BP Clonase™
   2865..2885    +  protein_bind   attB1: mutant version of attB; core recombination site for the Gateway® BP reaction BP Clonase™
   2891..3607    +  CDS            EGFP: EGFP is a basic (constitutively fluorescent) green fluorescent protein published in 1996, derived from Aequorea victoria. It is reported to be a rapidly-maturing weak dimer with moderate acid sensitivity.
   3623..4621    +  CDS            ECT2 (fragment): ECT2_HUMAN - Experimental evidence at protein level: Swiss-Prot protein existence level 1. Guanine nucleotide exchange factor (GEF) that catalyzes the exchange of GDP for GTP. Promotes guanine nucleotide exchange on the Rho family members of small GTPases, like RHOA, RHOC, RAC1 and CDC42. Required for signal transduction pathways involved in the regulation of cytokinesis. Component of the centralspindlin complex that serves as a microtubule-dependent and Rho-mediated signaling required for the myosin contractile ring formation during the cell cycle cytokinesis. Regulates the translocation of R
   4626..4647    -  protein_bind   attB2 (fragment): mutant version of attB; recombination site for the Gateway® BP reaction BP Clonase™
   4655..4789    -  polyA_signal   SV40 poly(A) signal: SV40 polyadenylation signal
   7163..7203    -  misc_feature   MCS (fragment): pBluescript multiple cloning site
   7216..7234    -  promoter       T3 promoter: promoter for bacteriophage T3 RNA polymerase
   7279..7295    -  protein_bind   lac operator: The lac repressor binds to the lac operator to inhibit transcription in E. coli. This inhibition can be relieved by adding lactose or isopropyl-β-D-thiogalactopyranoside (IPTG). lac repressor encoded by lacI
   7303..7333    -  promoter       lac promoter: promoter for the E. coli lac operon
   7348..7369    -  protein_bind   CAP binding site: CAP binding activates transcription in the presence of cAMP. E. coli catabolite activator protein
   7382..7474    -  CDS            lacI (fragment): lac repressor; lacI; The lac repressor binds to the lac operator to inhibit transcription in E. coli. This inhibition can be relieved by adding lactose or isopropyl-β-D-thiogalactopyranoside (IPTG).
   7657..8245    -  rep_origin     ori: high-copy-number ColE1/pMB1/pBR322/pUC origin of replication
   8416..9276    -  CDS            AmpR: β-lactamase; bla; confers resistance to ampicillin, carbenicillin, and related antibiotics
   9277..9381    -  promoter       AmpR promoter: bla
