[The description below was written by a language model from this plasmid's Addgene catalogue record and pLannotate feature annotations shown in this document.]
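Description:
HS-DN-Ect2 is a Gateway-assembled expression clone built in the GWpTolDest(R4-R2)pA destination backbone and intended for heat-shock-inducible transgenesis; the associated study was carried out in zebrafish. Although catalogued as a bacterial expression vector, bacteria appear to serve only for propagation. The pBluescript-derived backbone carries a high-copy ColE1/pUC origin, an f1 phage origin, an ampicillin resistance gene with its own promoter, and remnants of the lacZα/lac promoter region with flanking T7 and T3 promoters.

The payload sits between Gateway recombination scars. An interval of about 1.5 kb between attB4 and attB1 is where a 5' entry element, normally the promoter, is placed in this type of multisite assembly. The feature table does not annotate it, so the heat-shock promoter implied by the plasmid name and stated purpose is inferred rather than confirmed. Downstream of attB1 lies an EGFP coding sequence followed closely by a roughly 1 kb fragment of human ECT2, consistent with the recorded N-terminal EGFP tag. ECT2 is a Rho-family guanine nucleotide exchange factor required for contractile ring formation and cytokinesis. A partial coding sequence fits the "DN" (presumably dominant-negative) designation, though the record does not specify which part of the protein is retained. The fusion is followed by attB2 and an annotated SV40 polyadenylation signal. The backbone name suggests Tol transposon-mediated genomic integration, but no transposon arms are annotated, and a stretch of over 2 kb after the poly(A) signal is uncharacterised.

Taken together, the construct would allow temporally controlled, fluorescently traceable expression of a truncated ECT2. This would plausibly serve to perturb cytokinesis in transgenic animals, although the record does not state this purpose explicitly.
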