Addgene plasmid #105956: HS-DN-Ect2
Purpose: heat shock inducible transgenesis
Depositing lab: Caren Norden. Depositing organization: Max Planck Institute of Molecular Cell Biology and Genetics. Publication: Centriole Amplification in Zebrafish Affects Proliferation and Survival but Not Differentiation of Neural Progenitor Cells. Dzafic E, Strzyz PJ, Wilsch-Brauninger M, Norden C. Cell Rep. 2015 Oct 6;13(1):168-182. doi: 10.1016/j.celrep.2015.08.062. Epub 2015 Sep 24. PubMed 26411683.
Backbone
  Vector backbone: GWpTolDest(R4-R2)pA
  Vector type: Bacterial Expression
Growth in bacteria
  Bacterial resistance: Ampicillin, 100 μg/mL
  Growth temperature: 37°C
  Growth strain: DH5alpha
  Copy number: High Copy
Gene/Insert
  Gene/Insert name: Ect2 (alt name: epithelial cell transforming 2)
  Species: H. sapiens (human)
  Entrez Gene: ECT2 (a.k.a. ARHGEF31)
  Tag / fusion protein: EGFP (N terminal on insert)
  Cloning method: Gateway Cloning
Terms and licenses: Academic/Nonprofit Terms; Industry Terms: Not Available to Industry
How to cite: HS-DN-Ect2 was a gift from Caren Norden (Addgene plasmid # 105956 ; http://n2t.net/addgene:105956 ; RRID:Addgene_105956)
